>Addgene plasmid #189897 | p667-UBC-PNCK-V5-miniTurbo_IDG-K | addgene full sequence | sequence record 374832 | Addgene NGS Result
AGGTGGCACTTTTCGGGGAAATGTGCGCGGAACCCCTATTTGTTTATTTTTCTAAATACATTCAAATATG
TATCCGCTCATGAGACAATAACCCTGATAAATGCTTCAATAATATTGAAAAAGGAAGAGTATGAGTATTC
AACATTTCCGTGTCGCCCTTATTCCCTTTTTTGCGGCATTTTGCCTTCCTGTTTTTGCTCACCCAGAAAC
GCTGGTGAAAGTAAAAGATGCTGAAGATCAGTTGGGTGCACGAGTGGGTTACATCGAACTGGATCTCAAC
AGCGGTAAGATCCTTGAGAGTTTTCGCCCCGAAGAACGTTTTCCAATGATGAGCACTTTTAAAGTTCTGC
TATGTGGCGCGGTATTATCCCGTATTGACGCCGGGCAAGAGCAACTCGGTCGCCGCATACACTATTCTCA
GAATGACTTGGTTGAGTACTCACCAGTCACAGAAAAGCATCTTACGGATGGCATGACAGTAAGAGAATTA
TGCAGTGCTGCCATAACCATGAGTGATAACACTGCGGCCAACTTACTTCTGACAACGATCGGAGGACCGA
AGGAGCTAACCGCTTTTTTGCACAACATGGGGGATCATGTAACTCGCCTTGATCGTTGGGAACCGGAGCT
GAATGAAGCCATACCAAACGACGAGCGTGACACCACGATGCCTGTAGCAATGGCAACAACGTTGCGCAAA
CTATTAACTGGCGAACTACTTACTCTAGCTTCCCGGCAACAATTAATAGACTGGATGGAGGCGGATAAAG
TTGCAGGACCACTTCTGCGCTCGGCCCTTCCGGCTGGCTGGTTTATTGCTGATAAATCTGGAGCCGGTGA
GCGTGGGTCTCGCGGTATCATTGCAGCACTGGGGCCAGATGGTAAGCCCTCCCGTATCGTAGTTATCTAC
ACGACGGGGAGTCAGGCAACTATGGATGAACGAAATAGACAGATCGCTGAGATAGGTGCCTCACTGATTA
AGCATTGGTAACTGTCAGACCAAGTTTACTCATATATACTTTAGATTGATTTAAAACTTCATTTTTAATT
TAAAAGGATCTAGGTGAAGATCCTTTTTGATAATCTCATGACCAAAATCCCTTAACGTGAGTTTTCGTTC
CACTGAGCGTCAGACCCCGTAGAAAAGATCAAAGGATCTTCTTGAGATCCTTTTTTTCTGCGCGTAATCT
GCTGCTTGCAAACAAAAAAACCACCGCTACCAGCGGTGGTTTGTTTGCCGGATCAAGAGCTACCAACTCT
TTTTCCGAAGGTAACTGGCTTCAGCAGAGCGCAGATACCAAATACTGTTCTTCTAGTGTAGCCGTAGTTA
GGCCACCACTTCAAGAACTCTGTAGCACCGCCTACATACCTCGCTCTGCTAATCCTGTTACCAGTGGCTG
CTGCCAGTGGCGATAAGTCGTGTCTTACCGGGTTGGACTCAAGACGATAGTTACCGGATAAGGCGCAGCG
GTCGGGCTGAACGGGGGGTTCGTGCACACAGCCCAGCTTGGAGCGAACGACCTACACCGAACTGAGATAC
CTACAGCGTGAGCTATGAGAAAGCGCCACGCTTCCCGAAGGGAGAAAGGTGGACAGGTATCCGGTAAGCG
GCAGGGTCGGAACAGGAGAGCGCACGAGGGAGCTTCCAGGGGGAAACGCCTGGTATCTTTATAGTCCTGT
CGGGTTTCGCCACCTCTGACTTGAGCGTCGATTTTTGTGATGCTCGTCAGGGGGGCGGAGCCTATGGAAA
AACGCCAGCAACGCGGCCTTTTTACGGTTCCTGGCCTTTTGCTGGCCTTTTGCTCACATGTTCTTTCCTG
CGTTATCCCCTGATTCTGTGGATAACCGTATTACCGCCTTTGAGTGAGCTGATACCGCTCGCCGCAGCCG
AACGACCGAGCGCAGCGAGTCAGTGAGCGAGGAAGCGGAAGAGCGCCCAATACGCAAACCGCCTCTCCCC
GCGCGTTGGCCGATTCATTAATGCAGCTGGCACGACAGGTTTCCCGACTGGAAAGCGGGCAGTGAGCGCA
ACGCAATTAATGTGAGTTAGCTCACTCATTAGGCACCCCAGGCTTTACACTTTATGCTTCCGGCTCGTAT
GTTGTGTGGAATTGTGAGCGGATAACAATTTCACACAGGAAACAGCTATGACCATGATTACGCCAAGCGC
GCAATTAACCCTCACTAAAGGGAACAAAAGCTGGAGCTGCAAGCTTAATGTAGTCTTATGCAATACTCTT
GTAGTCTTGCAACATGGTAACGATGAGTTAGCAACATGCCTTACAAGGAGAGAAAAAGCACCGTGCATGC
CGATTGGTGGAAGTAAGGTGGTACGATCGTGCCTTATTAGGAAGGCAACAGACGGGTCTGACATGGATTG
GACGAACCACTGAATTGCCGCATTGCAGAGATATTGTATTTAAGTGCCTAGCTCGATACATAAACGGGTC
TCTCTGGTTAGACCAGATCTGAGCCTGGGAGCTCTCTGGCTAACTAGGGAACCCACTGCTTAAGCCTCAA
TAAAGCTTGCCTTGAGTGCTTCAAGTAGTGTGTGCCCGTCTGTTGTGTGACTCTGGTAACTAGAGATCCC
TCAGACCCTTTTAGTCAGTGTGGAAAATCTCTAGCAGTGGCGCCCGAACAGGGACTTGAAAGCGAAAGGG
AAACCAGAGGAGCTCTCTCGACGCAGGACTCGGCTTGCTGAAGCGCGCACGGCAAGAGGCGAGGGGCGGC
GACTGGTGAGTACGCCAAAAATTTTGACTAGCGGAGGCTAGAAGGAGAGAGATGGGTGCGAGAGCGTCAG
TATTAAGCGGGGGAGAATTAGATCGCGATGGGAAAAAATTCGGTTAAGGCCAGGGGGAAAGAAAAAATAT
AAATTAAAACATATAGTATGGGCAAGCAGGGAGCTAGAACGATTCGCAGTTAATCCTGGCCTGTTAGAAA
CATCAGAAGGCTGTAGACAAATACTGGGACAGCTACAACCATCCCTTCAGACAGGATCAGAAGAACTTAG
ATCATTATATAATACAGTAGCAACCCTCTATTGTGTGCATCAAAGGATAGAGATAAAAGACACCAAGGAA
GCTTTAGACAAGATAGAGGAAGAGCAAAACAAAAGTAAGACCACCGCACAGCAAGCGGCCGCTGATCTTC
AGACCTGGAGGAGGAGATATGAGGGACAATTGGAGAAGTGAATTATATAAATATAAAGTAGTAAAAATTG
AACCATTAGGAGTAGCACCCACCAAGGCAAAGAGAAGAGTGGTGCAGAGAGAAAAAAGAGCAGTGGGAAT
AGGAGCTTTGTTCCTTGGGTTCTTGGGAGCAGCAGGAAGCACTATGGGCGCAGCGTCAATGACGCTGACG
GTACAGGCCAGACAATTATTGTCTGGTATAGTGCAGCAGCAGAACAATTTGCTGAGGGCTATTGAGGCGC
AACAGCATCTGTTGCAACTCACAGTCTGGGGCATCAAGCAGCTCCAGGCAAGAATCCTGGCTGTGGAAAG
ATACCTAAAGGATCAACAGCTCCTGGGGATTTGGGGTTGCTCTGGAAAACTCATTTGCACCACTGCTGTG
CCTTGGAATGCTAGTTGGAGTAATAAATCTCTGGAACAGATTTGGAATCACACGACCTGGATGGAGTGGG
ACAGAGAAATTAACAATTACACAAGCTTAATACACTCCTTAATTGAAGAATCGCAAAACCAGCAAGAAAA
GAATGAACAAGAATTATTGGAATTAGATAAATGGGCAAGTTTGTGGAATTGGTTTAACATAACAAATTGG
CTGTGGTATATAAAATTATTCATAATGATAGTAGGAGGCTTGGTAGGTTTAAGAATAGTTTTTGCTGTAC
TTTCTATAGTGAATAGAGTTAGGCAGGGATATTCACCATTATCGTTTCAGACCCACCTCCCAACCCCGAG
GGGACCCGACAGGCCCGAAGGAATAGAAGAAGAAGGTGGAGAGAGAGACAGAGACAGATCCATTCGATTA
GTGAACGGATCTCGACGGTATCGGTTAACTTTTAAAAGAAAAGGGGGGATTGGGGGGTACAGTGCAGGGG
AAAGAATAGTAGACATAATAGCAACAGACATACAAACTAAAGAATTACAAAAACAAATTACAAAATTCAA
AATTTTATCGTCCAGTGTGGTGGAATTCTGCAGATATCAACTTTGTATAGAAAAGTTGGCCTCCGCGCCG
GGTTTTGGCGCCTCCCGCGGGCGCCCCCCTCCTCACGGCGAGCGCTGCCACGTCAGACGAAGGGCGCAGC
GAGCGTCCTGATCCTTCCGCCCGGACGCTCAGGACAGCGGCCCGCTGCTCATAAGACTCGGCCTTAGAAC
CCCAGTATCAGCAGAAGGACATTTTAGGACGGGACTTGGGTGACTCTAGGGCACTGGTTTTCTTTCCAGA
GAGCGGAACAGGCGAGGAAAAGTAGTCCCTTCTCGGCGATTCTGCGGAGGGATCTCCGTGGGGCGGTGAA
CGCCGATGATTATATAAGGACGCGCCGGGTGTGGCACAGCTAGTTCCGTCGCAGCCGGGATTTGGGTCGC
GGTTCTTGTTTGTGGATCGCTGTGATCGTCACTTGGTGAGTAGCGGGCTGCTGGGCTGGCCGGGGCTTTC
GTGGCCGCCGGGCCGCTCGGTGGGACGGAAGCGTGTGGAGAGACCGCCAAGGGCTGTAGTCTGGGTCCGC
GAGCAAGGTTGCCCTGAACTGGGGGTTGGGGGGAGCGCAGCAAAATGGCGGCTGTTCCCGAGTCTTGAAT
GGAAGACGCTTGTGAGGCGGGCTGTGAGGTCGTTGAAACAAGGTGGGGGGCATGGTGGGCGGCAAGAACC
CAAGGTCTTGAGGCCTTCGCTAATGCGGGAAAGCTCTTATTCGGGTGAGATGGGCTGGGGCACCATCTGG
GGACCCTGACGTGAAGTTTGTCACTGACTGGAGAACTCGGTTTGTCGTCTGTTGCGGGGGCGGCAGTTAT
GGCGGTGCCGTTGGGCAGTGCACCCGTACCTTTGGGAGCGCGCGCCCTCGTCGTGTCGTGACGTCACCCG
TTCTGTTGGCTTATAATGCAGGGTGGGGCCACCTGCCGGTAGGTGTGCGGTAGGCTTTTCTCCGTCGCAG
GACGCAGGGTTCGGGCCTAGGGTAGGCTCTCCTGAATCGACAGGCGCCGGACCTCTGGTGAGGGGAGGGA
TAAGTGAGGCGTCAGTTTCTTTGGTCGGTTTTATGTACCTATCTTCTTAAGTAGCTGAAGCTCCGGTTTT
GAACTATGCGCTCGGGGTTGGCGAGTGTGTTTTGTGAAGTTTTTTAGGCACCTTTTGAAATGTAATCATT
TGGGTCAATATGTAATTTTCAGTGTTAGACTAGTAAATTGTCCGCTAAATTCTGGCCGTTTTTGGCTTTT
TTGTTAGACACAAGTTTGTACAAAAAAGCAGGCTTAGCCACCATGCTGCTGCTGAAGAAGCACACCGAGG
ACATCAGCTCCGTGTATGAGATCAGGGAGCGCCTGGGATCCGGAGCCTTCTCTGAGGTGGTGCTGGCACA
GGAGAGGGGATCCGCCCACCTGGTGGCCCTGAAGTGCATCCCAAAGAAGGCCCTGAGGGGCAAGGAGGCC
CTGGTGGAGAACGAGATCGCCGTGCTGCGGAGAATCTCTCACCCAAATATCGTGGCCCTGGAGGACGTGC
ACGAGTCTCCCAGCCACCTGTACCTGGCAATGGAGCTGGTGACCGGAGGAGAGCTGTTTGACAGGATCAT
GGAGCGCGGCAGCTACACAGAGAAGGATGCCTCCCACCTGGTGGGACAGGTGCTGGGAGCCGTGAGCTAT
CTGCACTCCCTGGGCATCGTGCACCGGGATCTGAAGCCCGAGAACCTGCTGTACGCCACACCTTTCGAGG
ACTCTAAGATCATGGTGAGCGATTTTGGCCTGTCCAAGATCCAGGCAGGAAATATGCTGGGAACCGCATG
CGGAACACCTGGATACGTGGCACCAGAGCTGCTGGAGCAGAAGCCTTATGGCAAGGCAGTGGACGTGTGG
GCACTGGGCGTGATCTCCTATATCCTGCTGTGCGGCTACCCCCCTTTCTATGACGAGTCCGATCCTGAGC
TGTTTTCTCAGATCCTGCGGGCCTCTTACGAGTTCGATAGCCCATTTTGGGACGATATCTCCGAGTCTGC
CAAGGACTTCATCCGGCACCTGCTGGAGAGAGATCCCCAGAAGAGGTTTACCTGTCAGCAGGCCCTGAGG
CACCTGTGGATCAGCGGCGATACAGCCTTCGACAGAGATATCCTGGGCAGCGTGTCCGAGCAGATCCGCA
AGAACTTTGCCCGGACCCACTGGAAGAGAGCCTTCAATGCCACATCTTTTCTGCGGCACATCAGAAAGCT
GGGCCAGATCCCTGAGGGAGAGGGAGCAAGCGAGCAGGGCATGGCCAGGCACTCTCACAGCGGCCTGCGC
GCCGGCCAGCCACCCAAGTGGTCAAACCCAGCTTTCTTGTACAAAGTGGGCGGCAAGCCCATCCCCAACC
CCCTGCTGGGCCTGGACAGCACCGCTAGCATCCCGCTGCTGAACGCTAAACAGATTCTGGGACAGCTGGA
CGGCGGGAGCGTGGCAGTCCTGCCTGTGGTCGACTCCACCAATCAGTACCTGCTGGATCGAATCGGCGAG
CTGAAGAGTGGGGATGCTTGCATTGCAGAATATCAGCAGGCAGGGAGAGGAAGCAGAGGGAGGAAATGGT
TCTCTCCTTTTGGAGCTAACCTGTACCTGAGTATGTTTTGGCGCCTGAAGCGGGGACCAGCAGCAATCGG
CCTGGGCCCGGTCATCGGAATTGTCATGGCAGAAGCGCTGCGAAAGCTGGGAGCAGACAAGGTGCGAGTC
AAATGGCCCAATGACCTGTATCTGCAGGATAGAAAGCTGGCAGGCATCCTGGTGGAGCTGGCCGGAATAA
CAGGCGATGCTGCACAGATCGTCATTGGCGCCGGGATTAACGTGGCTATGAGGCGCGTGGAGGAAAGCGT
GGTCAATCAGGGCTGGATCACACTGCAGGAAGCAGGGATTAACCTGGACAGGAATACTCTGGCCGCTATG
CTGATCCGAGAGCTGCGGGCAGCCCTGGAACTGTTCGAGCAGGAAGGCCTGGCTCCATATCTGTCACGGT
GGGAGAAGCTGGATAACTTCATCAATAGACCCGTGAAGCTGATCATTGGGGACAAAGAGATTTTCGGGAT
TAGCCGGGGGATTGATAAACAGGGAGCCCTGCTGCTGGAACAGGACGGAGTTATCAAACCCTGGATGGGC
GGAGAAATCAGTCTGCGGTCTGCCGAAAAGTAAGCCAACTTTATTATACATAGTTGATATCCAGCACAGT
GGCGGCCGCTCGACAATCAACCTCTGGATTACAAAATTTGTGAAAGATTGACTGGTATTCTTAACTATGT
TGCTCCTTTTACGCTATGTGGATACGCTGCTTTAATGCCTTTGTATCATGCTATTGCTTCCCGTATGGCT
TTCATTTTCTCCTCCTTGTATAAATCCTGGTTGCTGTCTCTTTATGAGGAGTTGTGGCCCGTTGTCAGGC
AACGTGGCGTGGTGTGCACTGTGTTTGCTGACGCAACCCCCACTGGTTGGGGCATTGCCACCACCTGTCA
GCTCCTTTCCGGGACTTTCGCTTTCCCCCTCCCTATTGCCACGGCGGAACTCATCGCCGCCTGCCTTGCC
CGCTGCTGGACAGGGGCTCGGCTGTTGGGCACTGACAATTCCGTGGTGTTGTCGGGGAAGCTGACGTCCT
TTCCATGGCTGCTCGCCTGTGTTGCCACCTGGATTCTGCGCGGGACGTCCTTCTGCTACGTCCCTTCGGC
CCTCAATCCAGCGGACCTTCCTTCCCGCGGCCTGCTGCCGGCTCTGCGGCCTCTTCCGCGTCTTCGCCTT
CGCCCTCAGACGAGTCGGATCTCCCTTTGGGCCGCCTCCCCGCCTGGAATTCTACCGGGTAGGGGAGGCG
CTTTTCCCAAGGCAGTCTGGAGCATGCGCTTTAGCAGCCCCGCTGGGCACTTGGCGCTACACAAGTGGCC
TCTGGCCTCGCACACATTCCACATCCACCGGTAGGCGCCAACCGGCTCCGTTCTTTGGTGGCCCCTTCGC
GCCACCTTCTACTCCTCCCCTAGTCAGGAAGTTCCCCCCCGCCCCGCAGCTCGCGTCGTGCAGGACGTGA
CAAATGGAAGTAGCACGTCTCACTAGTCTCGTGCAGATGGACAGCACCGCTGAGCAATGGAAGCGGGTAG
GCCTTTGGGGCAGCGGCCAATAGCAGCTTTGCTCCTTCGCTTTCTGGGCTCAGAGGCTGGGAAGGGGTGG
GTCCGGGGGCGGGCTCAGGGGCGGGCTCAGGGGCGGGGCGGGCGCCCGAAGGTCCTCCGGAGGCCCGGCA
TTCTGCACGCTTCAAAAGCGCACGTCTGCCGCGCTGTTCTCCTCTTCCTCATCTCCGGGCCTTTCGACCT
GCAGCCCAAGCTTACCATGACCGAGTACAAGCCCACGGTGCGCCTCGCCACCCGCGACGACGTCCCCAGG
GCCGTACGCACCCTCGCCGCCGCGTTCGCCGACTACCCCGCCACGCGCCACACCGTCGATCCGGACCGCC
ACATCGAGCGGGTCACCGAGCTGCAAGAACTCTTCCTCACGCGCGTCGGGCTCGACATCGGCAAGGTGTG
GGTCGCGGACGACGGCGCCGCGGTGGCGGTCTGGACCACGCCGGAGAGCGTCGAAGCGGGGGCGGTGTTC
GCCGAGATCGGCCCGCGCATGGCCGAGTTGAGCGGTTCCCGGCTGGCCGCGCAGCAACAGATGGAAGGCC
TCCTGGCGCCGCACCGGCCCAAGGAGCCCGCGTGGTTCCTGGCCACCGTCGGCGTCTCGCCCGACCACCA
GGGCAAGGGTCTGGGCAGCGCCGTCGTGCTCCCCGGAGTGGAGGCGGCCGAGCGCGCCGGGGTGCCCGCC
TTCCTGGAGACCTCCGCGCCCCGCAACCTCCCCTTCTACGAGCGGCTCGGCTTCACCGTCACCGCCGACG
TCGAGGTGCCCGAAGGACCGCGCACCTGGTGCATGACCCGCAAGCCCGGTGCCTGACGCCCGCCCCACGA
CCCGCAGCGCCCGACCGAAAGGAGCGCACGACCCCATGCATCTCGAGGGCCCGGTACCTTTAAGACCAAT
GACTTACAAGGCAGCTGTAGATCTTAGCCACTTTTTAAAAGAAAAGGGGGGACTGGAAGGGCTAGCTCAC
TCCCAACGAAGACAAGATCTGCTTTTTGCTTGTACTGGGTCTCTCTGGTTAGACCAGATCTGAGCCTGGG
AGCTCTCTGGCTAACTAGGGAACCCACTGCTTAAGCCTCAATAAAGCTTGCCTTGAGTGCTTCAAGTAGT
GTGTGCCCGTCTGTTGTGTGACTCTGGTAACTAGAGATCCCTCAGACCCTTTTAGTCAGTGTGGAAAATC
TCTAGCAGTAGTAGTTCATGTCATCTTATTATTCAGTATTTATAACTTGCAAAGAAATGAATATCAGAGA
GTGAGAGGAACTTGTTTATTGCAGCTTATAATGGTTACAAATAAAGCAATAGCATCACAAATTTCACAAA
TAAAGCATTTTTTTCACTGCATTCTAGTTGTGGTTTGTCCAAACTCATCAATGTATCTTATCATGTCTGG
CTCTAGCTATCCCGCCCCTAACTCCGCCCATCCCGCCCCTAACTCCGCCCAGTTCCGCCCATTCTCCGCC
CCATGGCTGACTAATTTTTTTTATTTATGCAGAGGCCGAGGCCGCCTCGGCCTCTGAGCTATTCCAGAAG
TAGTGAGGAGGCTTTTTTGGAGGCCTAGGGACGTACCCAATTCGCCCTATAGTGAGTCGTATTACGCGCG
CTCACTGGCCGTCGTTTTACAACGTCGTGACTGGGAAAACCCTGGCGTTACCCAACTTAATCGCCTTGCA
GCACATCCCCCTTTCGCCAGCTGGCGTAATAGCGAAGAGGCCCGCACCGATCGCCCTTCCCAACAGTTGC
GCAGCCTGAATGGCGAATGGG
[124 nt withheld, positions 10032-10155]
C
[91 nt withheld, positions 10157-10247]
A
[49 nt withheld, positions 10249-10297]
CCTTTGACGTTGGAGTCCACGTTCTTT
[37 nt withheld, positions 10325-10361]
ACCCTATCTCGGTCTATTCTTTTGATTTATAAGGGATTTTGCCGATTTCGGCCTATTGGTTAAAAAATGA
GCTGATTTAACAAAAATTTAACGCGAATTTTAACAAAATATTAACGCTTACAATTT
Features (pLannotate 1.2.2; 32 found; start..end, strand, type, name):
     26..130     +  promoter       AmpR promoter: bla
    131..991     +  CDS            AmpR: β-lactamase; bla; confers resistance to ampicillin, carbenicillin, and related antibiotics
   1162..1750    +  rep_origin     ori: high-copy-number ColE1/pMB1/pBR322/pUC origin of replication
   1933..2025    +  CDS            lacI (fragment): lac repressor; lacI; The lac repressor binds to the lac operator to inhibit transcription in E. coli. This inhibition can be relieved by adding lactose or isopropyl-β-D-thiogalactopyranoside (IPTG).
   2038..2059    +  protein_bind   CAP binding site: CAP binding activates transcription in the presence of cAMP. E. coli catabolite activator protein
   2074..2104    +  promoter       lac promoter: promoter for the E. coli lac operon
   2112..2128    +  protein_bind   lac operator: The lac repressor binds to the lac operator to inhibit transcription in E. coli. This inhibition can be relieved by adding lactose or isopropyl-β-D-thiogalactopyranoside (IPTG). lac repressor encoded by lacI
   2173..2191    +  promoter       T3 promoter: promoter for bacteriophage T3 RNA polymerase
   2219..2445    +  promoter       RSV promoter: Rous sarcoma virus enhancer/promoter
   2446..2626    +  LTR            5' LTR (truncated): truncated 5' long terminal repeat (LTR) from HIV-1
   2673..2798    +  misc_feature   HIV-1 Ψ: packaging signal of human immunodeficiency virus type 1
   2782..3145    +  CDS            HIV-1 gag (fragment): gag protein from human immunodeficiency virus 1; gag
   3291..3524    +  misc_feature   RRE: The Rev response element (RRE) of HIV-1 allows for Rev-dependent mRNA export from the nucleus to the cytoplasm.
   3901..4001    +  CDS            Rev (fragment): human immunodeficiency virus 1 (HIV-1) Rev protein; rev; enhances nuclear export of unspliced and incompletely spliced viral mRNAs
   4020..4136    +  misc_feature   cPPT/CTS: central polypurine tract and central termination sequence of HIV-1
   4168..4188    +  protein_bind   attB4: mutant version of attB; core recombination site for the Gateway® BP reaction BP Clonase™
   4188..5399    +  promoter       UbC promoter: human ubiquitin C promoter
   5400..5424    +  protein_bind   attB1: mutant version of attB; recombination site for the Gateway® BP reaction BP Clonase™
   5433..6461    +  CDS            PNCK: KCC1B_HUMAN - Experimental evidence at transcript level: Swiss-Prot protein existence level 2. Calcium/calmodulin-dependent protein kinase belonging to a proposed calcium-triggered signaling cascade. In vitro phosphorylates CREB1 and SYN1/synapsin I. Phosphorylates and activates CAMK1 (By similarity). From Homo sapiens (Human).
   6469..6489    -  protein_bind   attB2: mutant version of attB; core recombination site for the Gateway® BP reaction BP Clonase™
   6540..7310    +  CDS            miniTurbo: N-terminally truncated mutant of the E. coli biotin ligase BioID engineered for improved catalytic efficiency (Branon et al., 2018)
   7316..7336    -  protein_bind   attB3: mutant version of attB; core recombination site for the Gateway® BP reaction BP Clonase™
   7365..7953    +  misc_feature   WPRE: woodchuck hepatitis virus posttranscriptional regulatory element
   7967..8466    +  promoter       PGK promoter: mouse phosphoglycerate kinase 1 promoter
   8487..9086    +  CDS            PuroR: puromycin N-acetyltransferase; pac from Streptomyces alboniger; confers resistance to puromycin
   9154..9291    +  CDS            nef (fragment): NEF_HV1LA - Experimental evidence at protein level: Swiss-Prot protein existence level 1. Extracellular Nef protein targets CD4(+) T-lymphocytes for apoptosis by interacting with CXCR4 surface receptors. From Human immunodeficiency virus type 1 group M subtype B (isolate Lai) (HIV-1).
   9277..9457    +  LTR            5' LTR (truncated): truncated 5' long terminal repeat (LTR) from HIV-1
   9529..9650    +  polyA_signal   SV40 poly(A) signal: SV40 polyadenylation signal
   9690..9825    +  rep_origin     SV40 ori: SV40 origin of replication
   9846..9864    -  promoter       T7 promoter: promoter for bacteriophage T7 RNA polymerase
   9872..10027   +  CDS            lacZα (fragment): LacZα fragment of β-galactosidase; lacZ fragment
  10032..10460   +  rep_origin     f1 ori (sequence partly withheld): f1 bacteriophage origin of replication; arrow indicates direction of (+) strand synthesis
