[The description below was written by a language model from this plasmid's Addgene catalogue record and pLannotate feature annotations shown in this document.]
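Description:
p667-UBC-PNCK-V5-miniTurbo_IDG-K is a lentiviral mammalian expression plasmid built on the pDest667 Gateway destination backbone by multisite Gateway recombination; the sequenced record is about 10.5 kb. In bacteria it is maintained through a ColE1/pUC-type origin and selected with ampicillin via β-lactamase. The catalogue lists it as low copy even though the annotated origin is of the high-copy type. An f1 origin and remnants of lac/lacZα cloning sequence are also present. The viral portion has a third-generation-style layout: an RSV promoter drives a truncated HIV-1 5' LTR, followed by the Ψ packaging signal with a gag fragment, the Rev response element and the cPPT/CTS. A second truncated LTR with a downstream SV40 poly(A) signal closes the transfer cassette, so packaging functions must be supplied in trans.

Between the LTRs, attB4, attB1, attB2 and attB3 scars mark the three recombined modules: the human ubiquitin C promoter, the human PNCK coding sequence (a calcium/calmodulin-dependent protein kinase also known as CaMK1b), and a C-terminal V5-miniTurbo tag. The feature table annotates miniTurbo but not the V5 epitope, which the catalogue places in this fusion. A WPRE follows to enhance transcript expression, and a separate mouse PGK promoter drives puromycin N-acetyltransferase for selecting transduced cells.

miniTurbo is an engineered, truncated E. coli biotin ligase that biotinylates nearby proteins, allowing their capture and identification by mass spectrometry. The plasmid was made within a programme on understudied kinases to generate proximity-dependent biotinylation networks for PNCK. The depositor states that the plasmids in this series were validated by restriction digestion and partial sequencing.
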