Addgene plasmid #189897: p667-UBC-PNCK-V5-miniTurbo_IDG-K
Purpose: Gateway destination clone of PNCK (human) tagged with C-terminal V5-miniTurbo for generating protein-proximity networks using proximity-dependent biotinylation proteomics
Depositing lab: Ben Major. Depositing organization: Washington University in Saint Louis.
Backbone
  Vector backbone: pDest667
  Backbone manufacturer: PEL
  Backbone size w/o insert (bp): 9014
  Vector type: Mammalian Expression, Lentiviral ; Gateway Destination
  Selectable markers: Puromycin
Growth in bacteria
  Bacterial resistance: Ampicillin, 100 μg/mL
  Growth temperature: 30°C
  Growth strain: DH10B
  Copy number: Low Copy
Gene/Insert
  Gene/Insert name: PNCK (alt names: PNCK-V5-miniTurbo; V5-miniTurbo)
  Species: H. sapiens (human)
  Entrez Gene: PNCK (a.k.a. BSTK3, CaMK1b, FLJ50403, FLJ50549, FLJ56451, FLJ59811, MGC45419)
  Promoter: Ubiquitin
  Tag / fusion protein: V5-miniTurbo (C terminal on insert)
  Cloning method: Gateway Cloning
  Sequencing primers: 5′ TGAAGCTCCGGTTTTGAACT; 3′ CATTTCCTCCCTCTGCTTCC
Terms and licenses: Academic/Nonprofit Terms; Industry Terms: Not Available to Industry
Depositor comments: These plasmids were generated as part of the Illuminating the Druggable Genome (IDG) program sponsored by the NIH Common Fund. The goal of this program is to identify, gather, and distribute information and resources for proteins that currently are not well-studied yet belong to commonly drug-targeted protein families: protein kinases, non-olfactory G-protein coupled receptors (GPCRs), and ion channels. The IDG program is designed to develop fundamental research tools for understudied proteins, elucidate their function, and disseminate the IDG-related resources and data to the greater scientific community. These lentiviral gateway destination plasmids were generated, as part of the Kinase-Data and Resource Generating Center (DRGC), using the single fragment or multisite gateway cloning technology. They were used for generating proteomics-based protein-interaction and protein-proximity networks that can be accessed through the kinase-DRGC website https://darkkinome.org/. Each plasmid has either an N- or C-terminal fusion protein (Flag/ V5/V5-miniTurbo/V5-TurboID/miniTurbo-V5/TurboID-V5) tagged understudied kinase driven under either a CMV or Ubiquitin (UBC) promoter. All inserts in the pENTR plasmids used to generate the deposited destination plasmids were end-sequenced and insert size validated prior to multi-site gateway cloning. The combined insert size of the single fragment or three fragment destination plasmids were confirmed by restriction digestion (BsrGI, and EcoRV for pDest667; BsrGI, EcoRV, and BstZ17I for pDest663; and BsrGI for pHAGE) and all plasmids were partially sequenced to ensure in-frame ORFs and fusion tags.
How to cite: p667-UBC-PNCK-V5-miniTurbo_IDG-K was a gift from Ben Major (Addgene plasmid # 189897 ; http://n2t.net/addgene:189897 ; RRID:Addgene_189897)
